Addgene plasmid #127042: pJUMP19-L2U2H09_T
Purpose: Basic Part T- Terminator; L2U2H09; synthetic terminator
Depositing lab: Chris French. Depositing organization: University of Edinburgh. Publication: Joint universal modular plasmids (JUMP): a flexible vector platform for synthetic biology. Valenzuela-Ortega M, French C. Synth Biol (Oxf). 2021 Feb 2;6(1):ysab003. doi: 10.1093/synbio/ysab003. eCollection 2021. PubMed 33623824.
Backbone
  Vector backbone: pJUMP19-Tac
  Backbone manufacturer: Backbone derived from SEVA.
  Vector type: Bacterial Expression, Synthetic Biology
Growth in bacteria
  Bacterial resistance: Ampicillin, 100 μg/mL
  Growth temperature: 37°C
  Growth strain: JM109
  Copy number: Low Copy
Gene/Insert
  Gene/Insert name: Part L2U2H09_T
  Species: Synthetic
  Mutation: None
  Cloning method: Restriction Enzyme; 5′ cloning site Unknown (unknown if destroyed)
Terms and licenses: Academic/Nonprofit Terms; Industry Terms: Not Available to Industry
Depositor comments: Part sub-domesticated from EcoFlex MoClo toolkit (PMID: 27096716) Please visit https://www.biorxiv.org/content/10.1101/799585v1 for bioRxiv preprint.
How to cite: pJUMP19-L2U2H09_T was a gift from Chris French (Addgene plasmid # 127042 ; http://n2t.net/addgene:127042 ; RRID:Addgene_127042)
