[The description below was written by a language model from this plasmid's Addgene catalogue record and pLannotate feature annotations shown in this document.]
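Description:
pJUMP19-L2U2H09_T is a basic-part plasmid from the Joint Universal Modular Plasmids (JUMP) platform, a SEVA-derived vector family for modular bacterial synthetic biology. It stores a single "T" (terminator) part, the synthetic terminator L2U2H09, which the depositor notes was sub-domesticated from the EcoFlex MoClo toolkit. The backbone is listed as pJUMP19-Tac. The 3,976 nt plasmid is selected with ampicillin through a TEM-type bla gene driven by its own promoter and followed by the phage fd terminator.

Replication depends on a ColE1/pMB1-family origin. It is accompanied by the pBR322 bom region and the rop gene, which holds copy number down, consistent with the catalogue's low-copy designation. An incP oriT is also present, in principle allowing conjugative mobilisation when transfer functions are supplied in trans, and a short mbeC fragment is annotated nearby.

The part itself was not recognised by the automated annotation. It presumably lies in the roughly 85 nt gap between the BioBrick prefix and suffix, although the record does not define its coordinates and the cloning sites are listed as unknown. A fragment of the constitutive J23119 promoter lies upstream of this region. Downstream are a T7 gene 10 ribosome binding site, a green fluorescent protein coding sequence (annotated as yEGFP) and the lambda t0 terminator. An rrnB T1 terminator at the other end insulates the cargo region. The record does not say whether this GFP cassette is meant as a readout of the part.

The plasmid serves as a source of a standardised terminator for assembling transcription units in higher-level JUMP vectors.
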