Features (pLannotate 1.2.2; 15 found; start..end, strand, type, name):
     13..37      +  promoter       J23119(SpeI) promoter (fragment): bacterial promoter (Registry of Standard Biological Parts BBa J23119) modified to end with an SpeI site
    101..122     +  misc_feature   BioBrick prefix: BioBrick prefix for parts that do not start with "ATG"
    209..229     +  misc_feature   BioBrick suffix: universal suffix for all parts
    257..277     +  RBS            RBS: efficient ribosome binding site from bacteriophage T7 gene 10 (Olins and Rangwala, 1989)
    285..1004    +  CDS            yEGFP: yEGFP is a fluorescent protein published in 1997.
   1044..1138    +  terminator     lambda t0 terminator: transcription terminator from phage lambda
   1211..1302    +  promoter       AmpR promoter: bla
   1303..2160    +  CDS            bla: BLAT_ECOLX - Experimental evidence at protein level: Swiss-Prot protein existence level 1. TEM-type are the most prevalent beta-lactamases in enterobacteria; they hydrolyze the beta-lactam bond in susceptible beta-lactam antibiotics, thus conferring resistance to penicillins and cephalosporins. TEM-3 and TEM-4 are capable of hydrolyzing cefotaxime and ceftazidime. TEM-5 is capable of hydrolyzing ceftazidime. TEM-6 is capable of hydrolyzing ceftazidime and aztreonam. TEM-8/CAZ-2, TEM- 16/CAZ-7 and TEM-24/CAZ-6 are markedly active against ceftazidime. IRT- 4 shows resistance to beta-lactamase in
   2167..2206    +  terminator     fd terminator: central terminator from bacteriophage fd (Otsuka and Kunisawa, 1982)
   2353..2461    +  oriT           oriT: incP origin of transfer
   2497..3085    +  rep_origin     ori: high-copy-number ColE1/pMB1/pBR322/pUC origin of replication
   3271..3411    -  misc_feature   bom: basis of mobility region from pBR322
   3513..3704    -  CDS            rop: Rop protein, which maintains plasmids at low copy number; rop
   3745..3855    +  CDS            mbeC (fragment): MBEC_ECOLX - Experimental evidence at protein level: Swiss-Prot protein existence level 1. Required for efficient mobilization of ColE1 plasmid and is thus essential to promote the specific transfer of the plasmid during conjugation. Probably functions by inducing DNA bending, helping the MbeA relaxase to melt the DNA around the nic site and cleave the phosphodiester bond. Binds specifically double-stranded DNA (dsDNA) containing the ColE1 oriT but does not recognize the inverted repeat (IR). From Escherichia coli.
   3884..3970    -  terminator     rrnB T1 terminator: Escherichia coli rrnB; transcription terminator T1 from the E. coli rrnB gene
>Addgene plasmid #127042 | pJUMP19-L2U2H09_T | addgene full sequence | sequence record 249125 | Addgene NGS Result
TTAATTAAGGAGTTGACGGCTAGCTCAGTCCTAGGTACAGTGCTAGCGTACTTAACTTCTGACTGAGTTG
CACGCTTAACTTCTGACTGAGTTGCACGCTGAATTCGCGGCCGCTTCTAGAGGGTCTGCGATGTTTGGTC
TCTGCTTTCGAACGGCCCTCGCAAGGGCCGTTTTTTTGTATGTTCGCTTGAGACCTTTCATCGCGACCTA
CTAGTAGCGGCCGCTGCAGGGAGTAACTTCTGACTGAGTTGCATACTTGTTTAACTTTAAGAAGGAGATA
TACAATGGTAGCCCGTAAAGGAGAAGAACTTTTCACTGGAGTTGTCCCAATTCTTGTTGAATTAGATGGT
GATGTTAATGGGCACAAATTTTCTGTCAGTGGAGAGGGTGAAGGTGATGCAACATACGGAAAACTTACCC
TTAAATTTATTTGCACTACTGGAAAACTACCTGTTCCATGGCCAACACTTGTCACTACTTTCGGTTATGG
TGTTCAATGCTTTGCGAGATACCCAGATCATATGAAACAGCATGACTTTTTCAAGAGTGCCATGCCCGAA
GGTTATGTACAGGAAAGAACTATATTTTTCAAAGATGACGGGAACTACAAGACACGTGCTGAAGTCAAGT
TTGAAGGTGATACCCTTGTTAATAGAATCGAGTTAAAAGGTATTGATTTTAAAGAAGATGGAAACATTCT
TGGACACAAATTGGAATACAACTATAACTCACACAATGTATACATCATGGCAGACAAACAAAAGAATGGA
ATCAAAGTTAACTTCAAAATTAGACACAACATTGAAGATGGAAGCGTTCAACTAGCAGACCATTATCAAC
AAAATACTCCAATTGGCGATGGCCCTGTCCTTTTACCAGACAACCATTACCTGTCCACACAATCTGCCCT
TTCGAAAGATCCCAACGAAAAGAGAGATCACATGGTCCTTCTTGAGTTTGTAACAGCTGCTGGGATTACA
CATGGCATGGATGAACTATACAAAGGTTCGTAACTTCTGACTGAGTTGCACGCTCTAGTCTTGGACTCCT
GTTGATAGATCCAGTAATGACCTCAGAACTCCATCTGGATTTGTTCAGAACGCTCGGTTGCCGCCGGGCG
TTTTTTATTGGTGAGAATCCAGGGGTCCCCAATAATTACGATTTAAATTAGTAGCCCGCCTAATGAGCGG
GCTTTTTTTTAATTCCCCTATTTGTTTATTTTTCTAAATACATTCAAATATGTATCCGCTCATGAGACAA
TAACCCTGATAAATGCTTCAATAATATTGAAAAAGGAAGAGTATGAGCATTCAGCATTTTCGTGTGGCGC
TGATTCCGTTTTTTGCGGCGTTTTGCCTGCCGGTGTTTGCGCATCCGGAAACCCTGGTGAAAGTGAAAGA
TGCGGAAGATCAACTGGGTGCGCGCGTGGGCTATATTGAACTGGATCTGAACAGCGGCAAAATTCTGGAA
TCTTTTCGTCCGGAAGAACGTTTTCCGATGATGAGCACCTTTAAAGTGCTGCTGTGCGGTGCGGTTCTGA
GCCGTGTGGATGCGGGCCAGGAACAACTGGGCCGTCGTATTCATTATAGCCAGAACGATCTGGTGGAATA
TAGCCCGGTGACCGAAAAACATCTGACCGATGGCATGACCGTGCGTGAACTGTGCAGCGCGGCGATTACC
ATGAGCGATAACACCGCGGCGAACCTGCTGCTGACGACCATTGGCGGTCCGAAAGAACTGACCGCGTTTC
TGCATAACATGGGCGATCATGTGACCCGTCTGGATCGTTGGGAACCGGAACTGAACGAAGCGATTCCGAA
CGATGAACGTGATACCACCATGCCGGCAGCAATGGCGACCACCCTGCGTAAACTGCTGACGGGTGAGCTG
CTGACCCTGGCAAGCCGCCAGCAACTGATTGATTGGATGGAAGCGGATAAAGTGGCGGGTCCGCTGCTGC
GTAGCGCGCTGCCGGCTGGCTGGTTTATTGCGGATAAAAGCGGTGCGGGCGAACGTGGCAGCCGTGGCAT
TATTGCGGCGCTGGGCCCGGATGGTAAACCGAGCCGTATTGTGGTGATTTATACCACCGGCAGCCAGGCG
ACGATGGATGAACGTAACCGTCAGATTGCGGAAATTGGCGCGAGCCTGATTAAACATTGGTAAACCGATA
CAATTAAAGGCTCCTTTTGGAGCCTTTTTTTTTGGACGACCCTTGTCCTTTTCCGCTGCATAACCCTGCT
TCGGGGTCATTATAGCGATTTTTTCGGTATATCCATCCTTTTTCGCACGATATACAGGATTTTGCCAAAG
GGTTCGTGTAGACTTTCCTTGGTGTATCCAACGGCGTCAGCCGGGCAGGATAGGTGAAGTAGGCCCACCC
GCGAGCGGGTGTTCCTTCTTCACTGTCCCTTATTCGCACCTGGCGGTGCTCAACGGGAATCCTGCTCTGC
GAGGCTGGCCGTAGGCCGGCCCCGTAGAAAAGATCAAAGGATCTTCTTGAGATCCTTTTTTTCTGCGCGT
AATCTGCTGCTTGCAAACAAAAAAACCACCGCTACCAGCGGTGGTTTGTTTGCCGGATCAAGAGCTACCA
ACTCTTTTTCCGAAGGTAACTGGCTTCAGCAGAGCGCAGATACCAAATACTGTCCTTCTAGTGTAGCCGT
AGTTAGGCCACCACTTCAAGAACTCTGTAGCACCGCCTACATACCTCGCTCTGCTAATCCTGTTACCAGT
GGCTGCTGCCAGTGGCGATAAGTCGTGTCTTACCGGGTTGGACTCAAGACGATAGTTACCGGATAAGGCG
CAGCGGTCGGGCTGAACGGGGGGTTCGTGCACACAGCCCAGCTTGGAGCGAACGACCTACACCGAACTGA
GATACCTACAGCGTGAGCTATGAGAAAGCGCCACGCTTCCCGAAGGGAGAAAGGCGGACAGGTATCCGGT
AAGCGGCAGGGTCGGAACAGGAGAGCGCACGAGGGAGCTTCCAGGGGGAAACGCCTGGTATCTTTATAGT
CCTGTCGGGTTTCGCCACCTCTGACTTGAGCGTCGATTTTTGTGATGCTCGTCAGGGGGGCGGAGCCTAT
GGAAAAACGCCAGCAACGCGGCCTTTTTACGGTTCCTGGCCTTTTGCTGGCCTTTTGCTCACATGTTCTT
TCCTGCGTTATCCCCTGATTCTGTGGATAACCGTATTACCGCCTTTGAGTGAGCTGATACCGCTCGCCGC
AGCCGAACGACCGAGCGCAGCGAGTCAGTGAGCGAGGAAGCGGAAGAGCGCCTGATGCGGTATTTTCTCC
TTACGCATCTGTGCGGTATTTCACACCGCATATGGTGCACTCTCAGTACAATCTGCTCTGATGCCGCATA
GTTAAGCCAGTATACACTCCGCTATCGCTACGTGACTGGGTCATGGCTGCGCCCCGACACCCGCCAACAC
CCGCTGACGCGCCCTGACGGGCTTGTCTGCTCCCGGCATCCGCTTACAGACAAGCTGTGACAGTCTCCGG
GAGCTGCATGTGTCAGAGGTTTTCACCGTCATCACCGAAACGCGCGAGGCAGCTGCGGTAAAGCTCATCA
GCGTGGTCGTGCAGCGATTCACAGATGTCTGCCTGTTCATCCGCGTCCAGCTCGTTGAGTTTCTCCAGAA
GCGTTAATGTCTGGCTTCTGATAAAGCGGGCCATGTTAAGGGCGGTTTTTTCCTGTTTGGTCACTGATGC
CTCCGTGTAAGGGGGATTTCTGTTCATGGGGGTAATGATACCGATGAAACGAGAGAGGATGCTCACGATA
CGGGTTACTGATGATGAACATGCCCGGTTACTGGAACGTTGTGAGGGTAAACAACTGGCGGTATGGATGC
GGCGGGGGCGCGCCCAGCTGTCTAGGGCGGCGGATTTGTCCTACTCAGGAGAGCGTTCACCGACAAACAA
CAGATAAAACGAAAGGCCCAGTCTTTCGACTGAGCCTTTCGTTTTATTTGATGCCT
